Addgene plasmid #157070: pD649-HAsp-CD83-COMP5AP-AviTag-9xHis
Purpose: Mammalian expression of cell-surface protein extracellular domain fused to COMP5AP-AviTag-9xHis. Protein is secreted from cells.
Depositing lab: Chris Garcia. Depositing organization: Stanford University. Publication: A Human IgSF Cell-Surface Interactome Reveals a Complex Network of Protein-Protein Interactions. Wojtowicz WM, Vielmetter J, Fernandes RA, Siepe DH, Eastman CL, Chisholm GB, Cox S, Klock H, Anderson PW, Rue SM, Miller JJ, Glaser SM, Bragstad ML, Vance J, Lam AW, Lesley SA, Zinn K, Garcia KC. Cell. 2020 Aug 20;182(4):1027-1043.e17. doi: 10.1016/j.cell.2020.07.025. PubMed 32822567.
Backbone
  Vector backbone: pD649
  Backbone size w/o insert (bp): 7153
  Vector type: Mammalian Expression
Growth in bacteria
  Bacterial resistance: Ampicillin, 100 μg/mL
  Growth temperature: 37°C
  Growth strain: DH5alpha
  Copy number: High Copy
Gene/Insert
  Gene/Insert name: CD83
  Species: H. sapiens (human)
  Insert size (bp): 375
  Entrez Gene: CD83 (a.k.a. BL11, HB15)
  Promoter: CMV/SP6
  Tag / fusion protein: COMP5AP-AviTag-9xHis (C terminal on backbone)
  Cloning method: Restriction Enzyme; 5′ cloning site GCGGCCGC (not destroyed); 3′ cloning site GGCGCGCC (not destroyed)
  Sequencing primers: 5′ ATTTAGGTGACACTATAG; 3′ CGTCGCACTCCATCACGGTG
Resource information
  A portion of this plasmid was derived from a plasmid made by: synthesis by ThermoFisher
Terms and licenses: Academic/Nonprofit Terms; Industry Terms: Not Available to Industry
Depositor comments: Some plasmids in this collection may have an IS4-like element ISVsa5 family transposase upstream of the CMV promoter.
How to cite: pD649-HAsp-CD83-COMP5AP-AviTag-9xHis was a gift from Chris Garcia (Addgene plasmid # 157070 ; http://n2t.net/addgene:157070 ; RRID:Addgene_157070)
