[The description below was written by a language model from this plasmid's Addgene catalogue record and pLannotate feature annotations shown in this document.]
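Description:
pD649-HAsp-CD83-COMP5AP-AviTag-9xHis is a mammalian expression plasmid built on the pD649 backbone for producing a secreted, multimerised form of the human CD83 extracellular domain. It is maintained in E. coli at high copy through a ColE1/pUC-type origin and selected with ampicillin via the β-lactamase gene. The feature table also shows an SV40 early promoter and a bacterial EM7 promoter driving a puromycin N-acetyltransferase cassette with an SV40 polyadenylation signal, which could in principle support selection in mammalian cells, although the record does not describe such use. Short annotated fragments of KanR, lacZα, ble, the rrnB T2 terminator and f1 ori appear to be backbone remnants rather than functional elements. The depositor notes that some plasmids in this collection may carry an IS4-like transposase upstream of the CMV promoter; none is annotated here.

The expression cassette uses the CMV immediate-early enhancer and promoter followed by a fragment of CMV intron A, with an SP6 promoter just upstream of the coding region that could allow in vitro transcription. The open reading frame begins with a signal peptide (named HAsp in the construct; the annotation software matches part of it to an immunoglobulin heavy-chain leader), followed by the roughly 375 bp CD83 ectodomain cloned between retained NotI and AscI sites. This is fused at its C terminus to the coiled-coil region of rat cartilage oligomeric matrix protein, a pentamerising domain that raises avidity, then human placental alkaline phosphatase as an enzymatic reporter, an AviTag for site-specific biotinylation and a polyhistidine tag for purification, ending at a bGH polyadenylation signal. The construct belongs to a set made for mapping protein–protein interactions among human immunoglobulin-superfamily cell-surface proteins, where such a multivalent, enzymatically detectable fusion suits the detection of weak extracellular binding.
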