Features (pLannotate 1.2.2; 24 found; start..end, strand, type, name):
    119..143     -  CDS            KanR (fragment): aminoglycoside phosphotransferase; aph(3')-Ia; confers resistance to kanamycin
    254..842     +  rep_origin     ori: high-copy-number ColE1/pMB1/pBR322/pUC origin of replication
   1067..1084    +  terminator     rrnB T2 terminator (fragment): transcription terminator T2 from the E. coli rrnB gene
   1109..1128    -  CDS            lacZα (fragment): LacZα fragment of β-galactosidase; lacZ fragment
   1584..1600    +  protein_bind   lac operator: The lac repressor binds to the lac operator to inhibit transcription in E. coli. This inhibition can be relieved by adding lactose or isopropyl-β-D-thiogalactopyranoside (IPTG). lac repressor encoded by lacI
   1843..2146    +  enhancer       CMV enhancer: human cytomegalovirus immediate early enhancer
   2147..2350    +  promoter       CMV promoter: human cytomegalovirus (CMV) immediate early promoter
   2486..2529    +  intron         CMV intron (fragment): modified intron A from human cytomegalovirus
   2581..2599    +  promoter       SP6 promoter: promoter for bacteriophage SP6 RNA polymerase
   2603..2640    +  CDS            IgH signal sequence (fragment): signal sequence from the mouse immunoglobulin heavy chain variable region
   2740..3123    +  CDS            CD83 (fragment): CD83_HUMAN - Experimental evidence at protein level: Swiss-Prot protein existence level 1. May play a significant role in antigen presentation or the cellular interactions that follow lymphocyte activation. From Homo sapiens (Human).
   3220..3399    +  CDS            Comp (fragment): COMP_RAT - Experimental evidence at protein level: Swiss-Prot protein existence level 1. May play a role in the structural integrity of cartilage via its interaction with other extracellular matrix proteins such as the collagens and fibronectin. Can mediate the interaction of chondrocytes with the cartilage extracellular matrix through interaction with cell surface integrin receptors. Could play a role in the pathogenesis of osteoarthritis. Potent suppressor of apoptosis in both primary chondrocytes and transformed cells. Suppresses apoptosis by blocking the activation of caspase-3 and by indu
   3387..4839    +  CDS            SEAP (fragment): secreted alkaline phosphatase from human placenta The natural enzyme has a C-terminal transmembrane sequence that is replaced by a GPI anchor.
   4864..4905    +  CDS            AviTag™ (fragment): peptide tag that allows for enzymatic biotinylation
   4909..4932    +  CDS            8xHis: 8xHis affinity tag
   5078..5189    +  polyA_signal   bGH poly(A) signal: bovine growth hormone polyadenylation signal
   5190..5298    +  rep_origin     f1 ori (fragment): f1 bacteriophage origin of replication; arrow indicates direction of (+) strand synthesis
   5312..5641    +  promoter       SV40 promoter: SV40 enhancer and early promoter
   5689..5736    +  promoter       EM7 promoter: synthetic bacterial promoter&nbsp
   5755..6354    +  CDS            PuroR (fragment): puromycin N-acetyltransferase; pac from Streptomyces; confers resistance to puromycin
   6364..6489    +  CDS            ble (fragment): BLE_KLEPN - Experimental evidence at protein level: Swiss-Prot protein existence level 1. Binding protein with a strong affinity to the bleomycin family of antibiotics. Binds to CL990; an antimitotic-antibiotic compound. From Klebsiella pneumoniae.
   6484..6605    +  polyA_signal   SV40 poly(A) signal: SV40 polyadenylation signal
   6658..7518    -  CDS            AmpR: β-lactamase; bla; confers resistance to ampicillin, carbenicillin, and related antibiotics
   7521..89      -  promoter       AmpR promoter (fragment) (across the origin): bla
>Addgene plasmid #157070 | pD649-HAsp-CD83-COMP5AP-AviTag-9xHis | depositor full sequence | sequence record 303249 | Full Sequence
TTTCAATATTATTGAAGCATTTATCAGGGTTATTGTCTCATGAGCGGATACATATTTGAATGTATTTAGA
AAAATAAACAAATAGGGGTCAGTGTTACAACCAATTAACCAATTCTGAACATTATCGCGAGCCCATTTAT
ACCTGAATATGGCTCATAACACCCCTTGCTCATGACCAAAATCCCTTAACGTGAGTTACGCGCGCGTCGT
TCCACTGAGCGTCAGACCCCGTAGAAAAGATCAAAGGATCTTCTTGAGATCCTTTTTTTCTGCGCGTAAT
CTGCTGCTTGCAAACAAAAAAACCACCGCTACCAGCGGTGGTTTGTTTGCCGGATCAAGAGCTACCAACT
CTTTTTCCGAAGGTAACTGGCTTCAGCAGAGCGCAGATACCAAATACTGTTCTTCTAGTGTAGCCGTAGT
TAGCCCACCACTTCAAGAACTCTGTAGCACCGCCTACATACCTCGCTCTGCTAATCCTGTTACCAGTGGC
TGCTGCCAGTGGCGATAAGTCGTGTCTTACCGGGTTGGACTCAAGACGATAGTTACCGGATAAGGCGCAG
CGGTCGGGCTGAACGGGGGGTTCGTGCACACAGCCCAGCTTGGAGCGAACGACCTACACCGAACTGAGAT
ACCTACAGCGTGAGCTATGAGAAAGCGCCACGCTTCCCGAAGGGAGAAAGGCGGACAGGTATCCGGTAAG
CGGCAGGGTCGGAACAGGAGAGCGCACGAGGGAGCTTCCAGGGGGAAACGCCTGGTATCTTTATAGTCCT
GTCGGGTTTCGCCACCTCTGACTTGAGCGTCGATTTTTGTGATGCTCGTCAGGGGGGCGGAGCCTATGGA
AAAACGCCAGCAACGCGGCCTTTTTACGGTTCCTGGCCTTTTGCTGGCCTTTTGCTCACATGTTCTTTCC
TGCGTTATCCCCTGATTCTGTGGATAACCGTATTACCGCCTTTGAGTGAGCTGATACCGCTCGCCGCAGC
CGAACGACCGAGCGCAGCGAGTCAGTGAGCGAGGAAGCGGAAGGCGAGAGTAGGGAACTGCCAGGCATCA
AACTAAGCAGAAGGCCCCTGACGGATGGCCTTTTTGCGTTTCTACAAACTCTTTCTGTGTTGTAAAACGA
CGGCCAGTCTTAAGCTCGGGCCCCCTGGGCGGTTCTGATAACGAGTAATCGTTAATCCGCAAATAACGTA
AAAACCCGCTTCGGCGGGTTTTTTTATGGGGGGAGTTTAGGGAAAGAGCATTTGTCAGAATATTTAAGGG
CGCCTGTCACTTTGCTTGATATATGAGAATTATTTAACCTTATAAATGAGAAAAAAGCAACGCACTTTAA
ATAAGATACGTTGCTTTTTCGATTGATGAACACCTATAATTAAACTATTCATCTATTATTTATGATTTTT
TGTATATACAATATTTCTAGTTTGTTAAAGAGAATTAAGAAAATAAATCTCGAAAATAATAAAGGGAAAA
TCAGTTTTTGATATCAAAATTATACATGTCAACGATAATACAAAATATAATACAAACTATAAGATGTTAT
CAGTATTTATTATCATTTAGAATAAATTTTGTGTCGCCCTTAATTGTGAGCGGATAACAATTACGAGCTT
CATGCACAGTGGCGTTGACTCAATATTGGCCATTAGCCATATTATTCATTGGTTATATAGCATAAATCAA
TATTGGCTATTGGCCATTGCATACGTTGTATCTATATCATAATATGTACATTTATATTGGCTCATGTCCA
ATATGACCGCCATGTTGGCATTGATTATTGACTAGTTATTAATAGTAATCAATTACGGGGTCATTAGTTC
ATAGCCCATATATGGAGTTCCGCGTTACATAACTTACGGTAAATGGCCCGCCTGGCTGACCGCCCAACGA
CCCCCGCCCATTGACGTCAATAATGACGTATGTTCCCATAGTAACGCCAATAGGGACTTTCCATTGACGT
CAATGGGTGGAGTATTTACGGTAAACTGCCCACTTGGCAGTACATCAAGTGTATCATATGCCAAGTACGC
CCCCTATTGACGTCAATGACGGTAAATGGCCCGCCTGGCATTATGCCCAGTACATGACCTTATGGGACTT
TCCTACTTGGCAGTACATCTACGTATTAGTCATCGCTATTACCATGGTGATGCGGTTTTGGCAGTACATC
AATGGGCGTGGATAGCGGTTTGACTCACGGGGATTTCCAAGTCTCCACCCCATTGACGTCAATGGGAGTT
TGTTTTGGCACCAAAATCAACGGGACTTTCCAAAATGTCGTAACAACTCCGCCCCATTGACGCAAATGGG
CGGTAGGCGTGTACGGTGGGAGGTCTATATAAGCAGAGCTCGTTTAGTGAACCGTCAGATCGCCTGGAGA
CGCCATCCACGCTGTTTTGACCTCCATAGAAGACACCGGGACCGATCCAGCCTCCGCGGCCGGGAACGGT
GCATTGGAACGCGGATTCCCCGTGCCAAGAGTGACGTAAGTACCGCCTATAGAGTCTATAGGCCCACCCC
CTTGGCTTCGTTAGAACGCGGCTACAATTAATACATAACCTTATGTATCATACACATACGATTTAGGTGA
CACTATAGAATAACATCCACTTTGCCTTTCTCTCCACAGGTGTCCACTCCCAGGTCCAACTGCACCTCGG
TTCTATCGAAAACGCGCCTGCTAGCGCCACCATGAAGACCATCATTGCCCTGAGCTACATCTTCTGCCTG
GTGTTCGCTGCGGCCGCCACACCTGAAGTGAAAGTGGCCTGTAGCGAGGACGTGGACCTGCCTTGTACAG
CTCCTTGGGACCCTCAGGTGCCATACACCGTGTCTTGGGTTAAGCTGCTGGAAGGCGGCGAGGAACGGAT
GGAAACCCCTCAAGAAGATCACCTGAGAGGCCAGCACTACCACCAGAAAGGCCAGAACGGCAGCTTCGAC
GCCCCTAATGAGAGGCCCTACAGCCTGAAGATCCGGAACACCACCAGCTGCAACAGCGGCACCTACAGAT
GTACCCTGCAGGACCCCGATGGCCAGAGAAATCTGAGCGGCAAAGTGATCCTGAGAGTGACCGGCTGTCC
CGCTCAGCGGAAAGAGGAAACCTTCAAGAAGTACCGCGCCGAAGGCGCGCCGGAAGATCAAGTTGATCCA
AGATTGATTGATGGCAAGGGCGGATCTCTGGAGGTGCTGTTCCAGGGACCAGGCGGAAGCGGCAATCCCG
GCGGCGATCTGGCCCCCCAGATGCTGCGCGAGCTGCAGGAGACCAATGCCGCCCTGCAGGACGTGCGCGA
GCTGCTGCGCCACCGCGTGAAGGAGATCACCTTCCTGAAGAACACCGTGATGGAGTGCGACGCCTGCGGT
ATGCAGCCCTCTAGAGGCTCCGGCTCCATCATCCCAGTTGAGGAGGAGAACCCGGACTTCTGGAACCGCG
AGGCAGCCGAGGCCCTGGGTGCCGCCAAGAAGCTGCAGCCTGCACAGACAGCCGCCAAGAACCTCATCAT
CTTCCTGGGCGATGGGATGGGGGTGTCTACGGTGACAGCTGCCAGGATCCTAAAAGGGCAGAAGAAGGAC
AAACTGGGGCCTGAGATACCCCTGGCCATGGACCGCTTCCCATATGTGGCTCTGTCCAAGACATACAATG
TAGACAAACATGTGCCAGACAGTGGAGCCACAGCCACGGCCTACCTGTGCGGGGTCAAGGGCAACTTCCA
GACCATTGGCTTGAGTGCAGCCGCCCGCTTTAACCAGTGCAACACGACACGCGGCAACGAGGTCATCTCC
GTGATGAATCGGGCCAAGAAAGCAGGGAAGTCAGTGGGAGTGGTAACCACCACACGAGTGCAGCACGCCT
CGCCAGCCGGCACCTACGCCCACACGGTGAACCGCAACTGGTACTCGGACGCCGACGTGCCTGCCTCGGC
CCGCCAGGAGGGGTGCCAGGACATCGCTACGCAGCTCATCTCCAACATGGACATTGACGTGATCCTAGGT
GGAGGCCGAAAGTACATGTTTCGCATGGGAACCCCAGACCCTGAGTACCCAGATGACTACAGCCAAGGTG
GGACCAGGCTGGACGGGAAGAATCTGGTGCAGGAATGGCTGGCGAAGCGCCAGGGTGCCCGGTATGTGTG
GAACCGCACTGAGCTCATGCAGGCTTCCCTGGACCCGTCTGTGACCCATCTCATGGGTCTCTTTGAGCCT
GGAGACATGAAATACGAGATCCACCGAGACTCCACACTGGACCCCTCCCTGATGGAGATGACAGAGGCTG
CCCTGCGCCTGCTGAGCAGGAACCCCCGCGGCTTCTTCCTCTTCGTGGAGGGTGGTCGCATCGACCATGG
TCATCATGAAAGCAGGGCTTACCGGGCACTGACTGAGACGATCATGTTCGACGACGCCATTGAGAGGGCG
GGCCAGCTCACCAGCGAGGAGGACACGCTGAGCCTCGTCACTGCCGACCACTCCCACGTCTTCTCCTTCG
GAGGCTACCCCCTGCGAGGGAGCTCCATCTTCGGGCTGGCCCCTGGCAAGGCCCGGGACAGGAAGGCCTA
CACGGTCCTCCTATACGGAAACGGTCCAGGCTATGTGCTCAAGGACGGCGCCCGGCCGGATGTTACCGAG
AGCGAGAGCGGGAGCCCCGAGTATCGGCAGCAGTCAGCAGTGCCCCTGGACGAAGAGACCCACGCAGGCG
AGGACGTGGCGGTGTTCGCGCGCGGCCCGCAGGCGCACCTGGTTCACGGCGTGCAGGAGCAGACCTTCAT
AGCGCACGTCATGGCCTTCGCCGCCTGCCTGGAGCCCTACACCGCCTGCGACCTGGCGCCCCCCGCCGGC
ACCACCGACGCCGCGCACCCGGGTGGCGGAGGACTGAACGACATCTTCGAGGCTCAGAAAATCGAATGGC
ACGAACATCACCATCACCATCACCATCACCATTAAGGCCGGCCTGTAGTCACTGGCACAACGCGTTACCC
GGTAAGCCAATCGGGTATACACGGTCGTCATACTGCAGACAGGGTTCTTCTACTTTGCAAGATAGTCTTG
AGTAGTAAAATAAATAGATAGAGAAAATCAGCCTCGACTGTGCCTTCTAGTTGCCAGCCATCTGTTGTTT
GCCCCTCCCCCGTGCCTTCCTTGACCCTGGAAGGTGCCACTCCCACTGTCCTTTCCTAATAAAATGAGGA
AATTGCATCACAACACTCAACCCTATCTCGGTCTATTCTTTTGATTTATAAGGGATTTTGCCGATTTCGG
CCTATTGGTTAAAAAATGAGCTGATTTAACAAAAATTTAACGCGAATTAATTCTGTGGAATGTGTGTCAG
TTAGGGTGTGGAAAGTCCCCAGGCTCCCCAGCAGGCAGAAGTATGCAAAGCATGCATCTCAATTAGTCAG
CAACCAGGTGTGGAAAGTCCCCAGGCTCCCCAGCAGGCAGAAGTATGCAAAGCATGCATCTCAATTAGTC
AGCAACCATAGTCCCGCCCCTAACTCCGCCCATCCCGCCCCTAACTCCGCCCAGTTCCGCCCATTCTCCG
CCCCATGGCTGACTAATTTTTTTTATTTATGCAGAGGCCGAGGCCGCCTCTGCCTCTGAGCTATTCCAGA
AGTAGTGAGGAGGCTTTTTTGGAGGCCTAGGCTTTTGCAAAAAGCTCCCGGGAGCTTGTATATCCATTTT
CGGATCTGATCAGCACGTGTTGACAATTAATCATCGGCATAGTATATCGGCATAGTATAATACGACAAGG
TGAGGAACTAAACCATGACCGAGTACAAGCCCACGGTGCGCCTCGCCACCCGCGACGACGTCCCCAGGGC
CGTACGCACCCTCGCCGCCGCGTTCGCCGACTACCCCGCCACGCGCCACACCGTCGATCCGGACCGCCAC
ATCGAGCGGGTCACCGAGCTGCAAGAACTCTTCCTCACGCGCGTCGGGCTCGACATCGGCAAGGTGTGGG
TCGCGGACGACGGCGCCGCGGTGGCGGTCTGGACCACGCCGGAGAGCGTCGAAGCGGGGGCGGTGTTCGC
CGAGATCGGCCCGCGCATGGCCGAGTTGAGCGGTTCCCGGCTGGCCGCGCAGCAACAGATGGAAGGCCTC
CTGGCGCCGCACCGGCCCAAGGAGCCCGCGTGGTTCCTGGCCACCGTCGGCGTCTCGCCCGACCACCAGG
GCAAGGGTCTGGGCAGCGCCGTCGTGCTCCCCGGAGTGGAGGCGGCCGAGCGCGCCGGGGTGCCCGCCTT
CCTGGAGACATCCGCGCCCCGCAACCTCCCCTTCTACGAGCGGCTCGGCTTCACCGTCACCGCCGACGTC
GAGGTGCCCGAAGGACCGCGCACCTGGTGCATGACCCGCAAGCCCGGTGCCTGACACGTGCTACGAGATT
TCGATTCCACCGCCGCCTTCTATGAAAGGTTGGGCTTCGGAATCGTTTTCCGGGACGCCGGCTGGATGAT
CCTCCAGCGCGGGGATCTCATGCTGGAGTTCTTCGCCCACCCCAACTTGTTTATTGCAGCTTATAATGGT
TACAAATAAAGCAATAGCATCACAAATTTCACAAATAAAGCATTTTTTTCACTGCATTCTAGTTGTGGTT
TGTCCAAACTCATCAATGTATCTTATCATGTCTGTATACCGTCGACCTCTAGCTAGAGCTTGGCGTAATC
ATGGTCATTACCAATGCTTAATCAGTGAGGCACCTATCTCAGCGATCTGTCTATTTCGTTCATCCATAGT
TGCCTGACTCCCCGTCGTGTAGATAACTACGATACGGGAGGGCTTACCATCTGGCCCCAGCGCTGCGATG
ATACCGCGAGAACCACGCTCACCGGCTCCGGATTTATCAGCAATAAACCAGCCAGCCGGAAGGGCCGAGC
GCAGAAGTGGTCCTGCAACTTTATCCGCCTCCATCCAGTCTATTAATTGTTGCCGGGAAGCTAGAGTAAG
TAGTTCGCCAGTTAATAGTTTGCGCAACGTTGTTGCCATCGCTACAGGCATCGTGGTGTCACGCTCGTCG
TTTGGTATGGCTTCATTCAGCTCCGGTTCCCAACGATCAAGGCGAGTTACATGATCCCCCATGTTGTGCA
AAAAAGCGGTTAGCTCCTTCGGTCCTCCGATCGTTGTCAGAAGTAAGTTGGCCGCAGTGTTATCACTCAT
GGTTATGGCAGCACTGCATAATTCTCTTACTGTCATGCCATCCGTAAGATGCTTTTCTGTGACTGGTGAG
TACTCAACCAAGTCATTCTGAGAATAGTGTATGCGGCGACCGAGTTGCTCTTGCCCGGCGTCAATACGGG
ATAATACCGCGCCACATAGCAGAACTTTAAAAGTGCTCATCATTGGAAAACGTTCTTCGGGGCGAAAACT
CTCAAGGATCTTACCGCTGTTGAGATCCAGTTCGATGTAACCCACTCGTGCACCCAACTGATCTTCAGCA
TCTTTTACTTTCACCAGCGTTTCTGGGTGAGCAAAAACAGGAAGGCAAAATGCCGCAAAAAAGGGAATAA
GGGCGACACGGAAATGTTGAATACTCATATTCTTCCTT
