>Addgene plasmid #157070 | pD649-HAsp-CD83-COMP5AP-AviTag-9xHis | depositor partial sequence | sequence record 303250 | insert (extracellular domain)
ACACCTGAAGTGAAAGTGGCCTGTAGCGAGGACGTGGACCTGCCTTGTACAGCTCCTTGGGACCCTCAGG
TGCCATACACCGTGTCTTGGGTTAAGCTGCTGGAAGGCGGCGAGGAACGGATGGAAACCCCTCAAGAAGA
TCACCTGAGAGGCCAGCACTACCACCAGAAAGGCCAGAACGGCAGCTTCGACGCCCCTAATGAGAGGCCC
TACAGCCTGAAGATCCGGAACACCACCAGCTGCAACAGCGGCACCTACAGATGTACCCTGCAGGACCCCG
ATGGCCAGAGAAATCTGAGCGGCAAAGTGATCCTGAGAGTGACCGGCTGTCCCGCTCAGCGGAAAGAGGA
AACCTTCAAGAAGTACCGCGCCGAA
